>Addgene plasmid #193623 | pDL026_HA-rb_IgG_LC_15F11 | addgene full sequence | sequence record 380458 | Addgene NGS Result
TAGTTATTAATAGTAATCAATTACGGGGTCATTAGTTCATAGCCCATATATGGAGTTCCGCGTTACATAA
CTTACGGTAAATGGCCCGCCTGGCTGACCGCCCAACGACCCCCGCCCATTGACGTCAATAATGACGTATG
TTCCCATAGTAACGCCAATAGGGACTTTCCATTGACGTCAATGGGTGGAGTATTTACGGTAAACTGCCCA
CTTGGCAGTACATCAAGTGTATCATATGCCAAGTACGCCCCCTATTGACGTCAATGACGGTAAATGGCCC
GCCTGGCATTATGCCCAGTACATGACCTTATGGGACTTTCCTACTTGGCAGTACATCTACGTATTAGTCA
TCGCTATTACCATGGTGATGCGGTTTTGGCAGTACATCAATGGGCGTGGATAGCGGTTTGACTCACGGGG
ATTTCCAAGTCTCCACCCCATTGACGTCAATGGGAGTTTGTTTTGGCACCAAAATCAACGGGACTTTCCA
AAATGTCGTAACAACTCCGCCCCATTGACGCAAATGGGCGGTAGGCGTGTACGGTGGGAGGTCTATATAA
GCAGAGCTGGTTTAGTGAACCGTCAGATCCGCTAGCGCTACCGGACTCAGATCTCGAGCTCGCCACCATG
GGTGTGCCCACTCAGGTCCTGGGGTTGCTGCTGCTGTGGCTTACAGATGCCAGATGTGACATTGTGCTGA
CCCAATCTCCAGCTTCTTTGACTGTGTCTCTAGGGCAGAGGGCCACCATCTCCTGCAAGTCCAGCCAAAG
TCTTCTGAATAGTGGTAATCAGAAGAACTACCTCACCTGGTACCAACAGAAACCAGGACAGCCACCCAAA
CTCCTCATCTATTGGGCATCCACTAGGGAATCTGGGATCCCAGCCAGGTTTAGTGGCAGTGGGTCTGGGA
CAGACTTCACCCTCAACATCCATCCTGTGGAGGAGGAGGATGCTGCAACCTATTACTGTCAGAACGATAA
TTCCCATCCGCTCACGTTCGGTGCTGGGACCAAGCTGGAAATAAAAGGCGATCCTGTGGCTCCTACCGTG
CTGATCTTTCCACCAGCCGCTGATCAGGTGGCCACAGGCACTGTGACAATCGTGTGCGTGGCCAACAAGT
ACTTCCCCGACGTGACCGTGACCTGGGAAGTCGATGGCACCACACAGACCACCGGCATCGAGAACAGCAA
GACCCCTCAGAACAGCGCCGACTGCACCTACAACCTGAGCAGCACCCTGACACTGACCAGCACACAGTAC
AACAGCCACAAAGAGTACACCTGTAAAGTCACCCAGGGCACCACCAGCGTGGTGCAGAGCTTCAATAGAG
GCGACTGCTGAGCGGCGCGACTCTAGATCATAATCAGCCATACCACATTTGTAGAGGTTTTACTTGCTTT
AAAAAACCTCCCACACCTCCCCCTGAACCTGAAACATAAAATGAATGCAATTGTTGTTGTTAACTTGTTT
ATTGCAGCTTATAATGGTTACAAATAAAGCAATAGCATCACAAATTTCACAAATAAAGCATTTTTTTCAC
TGCATTCTAGTTGTGGTTTGTCCAAACTCATCAATGTATCTTAAGGCGTAAATTGTAAGCGTTAATATTT
TGTTAAAATTCGCGTTAAATTTTTGTTAAATCAGCTCATTTTTTAACCAATAGGCCGAAATCGGCAAAAT
CCCTTATAAATCAAAAGAATAGACCGAGATAGGGT
[37 nt withheld, positions 1716-1752]
AAAGAACGTGGACTCCAACGTCAAAGG
[49 nt withheld, positions 1780-1828]
T
[91 nt withheld, positions 1830-1920]
G
[124 nt withheld, positions 1922-2045]
CAGGTGGCACTTTTCGGGGAAATGTGCGCGGAACCCCTATTTGTTTATTTTTCTAAATACATTCAAATAT
GTATCCGCTCATGAGACAATAACCCTGATAAATGCTTCAATAATATTGAAAAAGGAAGAGTCCTGAGGCG
GAAAGAACCAGCTGTGGAATGTGTGTCAGTTAGGGTGTGGAAAGTCCCCAGGCTCCCCAGCAGGCAGAAG
TATGCAAAGCATGCATCTCAATTAGTCAGCAACCAGGTGTGGAAAGTCCCCAGGCTCCCCAGCAGGCAGA
AGTATGCAAAGCATGCATCTCAATTAGTCAGCAACCATAGTCCCGCCCCTAACTCCGCCCATCCCGCCCC
TAACTCCGCCCAGTTCCGCCCATTCTCCGCCCCATGGCTGACTAATTTTTTTTATTTATGCAGAGGCCGA
GGCCGCCTCGGCCTCTGAGCTATTCCAGAAGTAGTGAGGAGGCTTTTTTGGAGGCCTAGGCTTTTGCAAA
GATCGATCAAGAGACAGGATGAGGATCGTTTCGCATGATTGAACAAGATGGATTGCACGCAGGTTCTCCG
GCCGCTTGGGTGGAGAGGCTATTCGGCTATGACTGGGCACAACAGACAATCGGCTGCTCTGATGCCGCCG
TGTTCCGGCTGTCAGCGCAGGGGCGCCCGGTTCTTTTTGTCAAGACCGACCTGTCCGGTGCCCTGAATGA
ACTGCAAGACGAGGCAGCGCGGCTATCGTGGCTGGCCACGACGGGCGTTCCTTGCGCAGCTGTGCTCGAC
GTTGTCACTGAAGCGGGAAGGGACTGGCTGCTATTGGGCGAAGTGCCGGGGCAGGATCTCCTGTCATCTC
ACCTTGCTCCTGCCGAGAAAGTATCCATCATGGCTGATGCAATGCGGCGGCTGCATACGCTTGATCCGGC
TACCTGCCCATTCGACCACCAAGCGAAACATCGCATCGAGCGAGCACGTACTCGGATGGAAGCCGGTCTT
GTCGATCAGGATGATCTGGACGAAGAGCATCAGGGGCTCGCGCCAGCCGAACTGTTCGCCAGGCTCAAGG
CGAGCATGCCCGACGGCGAGGATCTCGTCGTGACCCATGGCGATGCCTGCTTGCCGAATATCATGGTGGA
AAATGGCCGCTTTTCTGGATTCATCGACTGTGGCCGGCTGGGTGTGGCGGACCGCTATCAGGACATAGCG
TTGGCTACCCGTGATATTGCTGAAGAGCTTGGCGGCGAATGGGCTGACCGCTTCCTCGTGCTTTACGGTA
TCGCCGCTCCCGATTCGCAGCGCATCGCCTTCTATCGCCTTCTTGACGAGTTCTTCTGAGCGGGACTCTG
GGGTTCGAAATGACCGACCAAGCGACGCCCAACCTGCCATCACGAGATTTCGATTCCACCGCCGCCTTCT
ATGAAAGGTTGGGCTTCGGAATCGTTTTCCGGGACGCCGGCTGGATGATCCTCCAGCGCGGGGATCTCAT
GCTGGAGTTCTTCGCCCACCCTAGGGGGAGGCTAACTGAAACACGGAAGGAGACAATACCGGAAGGAACC
CGCGCTATGACGGCAATAAAAAGACAGAATAAAACGCACGGTGTTGGGTCGTTTGTTCATAAACGCGGGG
TTCGGTCCCAGGGCTGGCACTCTGTCGATACCCCACCGAGACCCCATTGGGGCCAATACGCCCGCGTTTC
TTCCTTTTCCCCACCCCACCCCCCAAGTTCGGGTGAAGGCCCAGGGCTCGCAGCCAACGTCGGGGCGGCA
GGCCCTGCCATAGCCTCAGGTTACTCATATATACTTTAGATTGATTTAAAACTTCATTTTTAATTTAAAA
GGATCTAGGTGAAGATCCTTTTTGATAATCTCATGACCAAAATCCCTTAACGTGAGTTTTCGTTCCACTG
AGCGTCAGACCCCGTAGAAAAGATCAAAGGATCTTCTTGAGATCCTTTTTTTCTGCGCGTAATCTGCTGC
TTGCAAACAAAAAAACCACCGCTACCAGCGGTGGTTTGTTTGCCGGATCAAGAGCTACCAACTCTTTTTC
CGAAGGTAACTGGCTTCAGCAGAGCGCAGATACCAAATACTGTTCTTCTAGTGTAGCCGTAGTTAGGCCA
CCACTTCAAGAACTCTGTAGCACCGCCTACATACCTCGCTCTGCTAATCCTGTTACCAGTGGCTGCTGCC
AGTGGCGATAAGTCGTGTCTTACCGGGTTGGACTCAAGACGATAGTTACCGGATAAGGCGCAGCGGTCGG
GCTGAACGGGGGGTTCGTGCACACAGCCCAGCTTGGAGCGAACGACCTACACCGAACTGAGATACCTACA
GCGTGAGCTATGAGAAAGCGCCACGCTTCCCGAAGGGAGAAAGGCGGACAGGTATCCGGTAAGCGGCAGG
GTCGGAACAGGAGAGCGCACGAGGGAGCTTCCAGGGGGAAACGCCTGGTATCTTTATAGTCCTGTCGGGT
TTCGCCACCTCTGACTTGAGCGTCGATTTTTGTGATGCTCGTCAGGGGGGCGGAGCCTATGGAAAAACGC
CAGCAACGCGGCCTTTTTACGGTTCCTGGCCTTTTGCTGGCCTTTTGCTCACATGTTCTTTCCTGCGTTA
TCCCCTGATTCTGTGGATAACCGTATTACCGCCATGCAT
Features (pLannotate 1.2.2; 15 found; start..end, strand, type, name):
     61..364     +  enhancer       CMV enhancer: human cytomegalovirus immediate early enhancer
    365..568     +  promoter       CMV promoter: human cytomegalovirus (CMV) immediate early promoter
    591..621     +  misc_feature   MCS (fragment): multiple cloning site
    688..1026    +  CDS            KV3AE_MOUSE: Experimental evidence at protein level: Swiss-Prot protein existence level 1. From Mus musculus (Mouse).
   1030..1338    +  CDS            KAC4_RABIT: Experimental evidence at protein level: Swiss-Prot protein existence level 1. From Oryctolagus cuniculus (Rabbit).
   1356..1439    +  CDS            large T antigen (fragment): large T antigen from SV40 (simian virus 40)
   1462..1583    +  polyA_signal   SV40 poly(A) signal: SV40 polyadenylation signal
   1617..2045    -  rep_origin     f1 ori (sequence partly withheld): f1 bacteriophage origin of replication; arrow indicates direction of (+) strand synthesis
   2072..2176    +  promoter       AmpR promoter: bla
   2178..2535    +  promoter       SV40 promoter: SV40 enhancer and early promoter
   2570..3364    +  CDS            NeoR/KanR: aminoglycoside phosphotransferase from Tn5; aph(3')-II (or nptII); confers resistance to neomycin, kanamycin, and G418 (Geneticin®)
   3385..3537    +  CDS            ble (fragment): BLE_KLEPN - Experimental evidence at protein level: Swiss-Prot protein existence level 1. Binding protein with a strong affinity to the bleomycin family of antibiotics. Binds to CL990; an antimitotic-antibiotic compound. From Klebsiella pneumoniae.
   3596..3643    +  polyA_signal   HSV TK poly(A) signal: herpes simplex virus thymidine kinase polyadenylation signal (Cole and Stacy, 1985)
   3734..3750    -  polyA_signal   bGH poly(A) signal (fragment): bovine growth hormone polyadenylation signal
   3972..4560    +  rep_origin     ori: high-copy-number ColE1/pMB1/pBR322/pUC origin of replication
