[The description below was written by a language model from this plasmid's Addgene catalogue record and pLannotate feature annotations shown in this document.]
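Description:
pDL026_HA-rb_IgG_LC_15F11 is a mammalian expression plasmid of about 4.7 kb, built on the pEGFP-N1 backbone. The EGFP coding region was removed by SacI/NotI digestion, and the NotI site was subsequently mutated. It is maintained in E. coli at high copy from a ColE1/pUC-type origin and also carries an f1 phage origin. A single Tn5 NeoR/KanR gene provides both forms of selection. A bacterial bla-type promoter drives it for kanamycin selection in bacteria, and the SV40 enhancer/early promoter drives it for G418 selection in mammalian cells, with an HSV TK polyadenylation signal downstream. The short matches annotated as ble, SV40 large T antigen and bGH poly(A) are fragments and most likely represent residual backbone sequence rather than functional elements.

The payload is a synthetic antibody light chain of roughly 710 bp, inserted by Gibson assembly between the CMV immediate-early enhancer/promoter and the SV40 poly(A) signal. It comprises an exogenous N-terminal signal peptide for secretion, a variable domain and a rabbit light chain constant region. In the variable domain, the anti-HA hypervariable regions have been grafted into the 15F11 scaffold. The feature table agrees with this design, showing a mouse-like kappa variable segment followed directly by a rabbit kappa constant segment. The signal peptide itself is not annotated, but presumably lies in the unannotated stretch just upstream of the variable region.

The plasmid encodes only the light chain and is meant to be co-transfected with its companion plasmid pDL025. The record does not describe that plasmid, though it presumably supplies the matching heavy chain. Together the pair allows mammalian cells to produce a recombinant rabbit-format monoclonal antibody against the HA epitope tag, as part of a toolkit for generating recombinant antibodies and diversifying their species formats.
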