Addgene plasmid #193623: pDL026_HA-rb_IgG_LC_15F11
Purpose: HA-tag light chain hypervariable regions grafted into 15F11 scaffold (Zhao et al., 2019) + rabbit light chain constant regions + exogenous N-term signal peptide. For co-expression with pDL025.
Depositing lab: Jennifer DeLuca. Depositing organization: Colorado State University, Fort Collins. Publication: Generation and diversification of recombinant monoclonal antibodies. DeLuca KF, Mick JE, Ide AH, Lima WC, Sherman L, Schaller KL, Anderson SM, Zhao N, Stasevich TJ, Varma D, Nilsson J, DeLuca JG. Elife. 2021 Dec 31;10. pii: 72093. doi: 10.7554/eLife.72093. PubMed 34970967.
Backbone
  Vector backbone: pEGFP-N1
  Backbone manufacturer: clontech
  Backbone size w/o insert (bp): 3952
  Total vector size (bp): 4674
  Modifications to backbone: pEGFP was digested with Sac1 and Not1 during cloning to remove the GFP tag. The Not1 restriction site was also mutated.
  Vector type: Mammalian Expression
  Selectable markers: Neomycin (select with G418)
Growth in bacteria
  Bacterial resistance: Kanamycin, 50 μg/mL
  Growth temperature: 37°C
  Growth strain: DH5alpha
  Copy number: High Copy
Gene/Insert
  Gene/Insert name: Anti-HA_15F11 rabbit light chain
  Species: Synthetic
  Insert size (bp): 710
  Promoter: CMV
  Tag / fusion protein: signal peptide (N terminal on insert)
  Cloning method: Gibson Cloning
  Sequencing primers: 5′ CMV-For; 3′ SV40pA-Rev
Terms and licenses: Academic/Nonprofit Terms; Industry Terms: Not Available to Industry
How to cite: pDL026_HA-rb_IgG_LC_15F11 was a gift from Jennifer DeLuca (Addgene plasmid # 193623 ; http://n2t.net/addgene:193623 ; RRID:Addgene_193623)
